>Addgene plasmid #172316 | pEG302_dCAS9-MQ1(Q147L)_g4+g10+g18 | addgene full sequence | sequence record 343650 | Addgene NGS Result
GTTTTAGAGCTAGAAATAGCAAGTTAAAATAAGGCTAGTCCGTTATCAACTTGAAAAAGTGGCACCGAGT
CGGTGCTTTTTTTGGTACCATGGTGGAGCACGACACTCTCGTCTACTCCAAGAATATCAAAGATACAGTC
TCAGAAGACCAAAGGGCTATTGAGACTTTTCAACAAAGGGTAATATCGGGAAACCTCCTCGGATTCCATT
GCCCAGCTATCTGTCACTTCATCAAAAGGACAGTAGAAAAGGAAGGTGGCACCTACAAATGCCATCATTG
CGATAAAGGAAAGGCTATCGTTCAAGATGCCTCTGCCGACAGTGGTCCCAAAGATGGACCCCCACCCACG
AGGAGCATCGTGGAAAAAGAAGACGTTCCAACCACGTCTTCAAAGCAAGTGGATTGATGTGATATCTCCA
CTGACGTAAGGGATGACGCACAATCCCACTATCCTTCGCAAGACCCTTCCTCTATATAAGGAAGTTCATT
TCATTTGGAGAGGACACGCTGAAATCACCAGTCTCTCTCTACAAATCTATCTCTCTCGAGCTTTCGCAGA
TCCGGGGGGCAATGAGATATGAAAAAGCCTGAACTCACCGCGACGTCTGTCGAGAAGTTTCTGATCGAAA
AGTTCGACAGCGTCTCCGACCTGATGCAGCTCTCGGAGGGCGAAGAATCTCGTGCTTTCAGCTTCGATGT
AGGAGGGCGTGGATATGTCCTGCGGGTAAATAGCTGCGCCGATGGTTTCTACAAAGATCGTTATGTTTAT
CGGCACTTTGCATCGGCCGCGCTCCCGATTCCGGAAGTGCTTGACATTGGGGAGTTTAGCGAGAGCCTGA
CCTATTGCATCTCCCGCCGTTCACAGGGTGTCACGTTGCAAGACCTGCCTGAAACCGAACTGCCCGCTGT
TCTACAACCGGTCGCGGAGGCTATGGATGCGATCGCTGCGGCCGATCTTAGCCAGACGAGCGGGTTCGGC
CCATTCGGACCGCAAGGAATCGGTCAATACACTACATGGCGTGATTTCATATGCGCGATTGCTGATCCCC
ATGTGTATCACTGGCAAACTGTGATGGACGACACCGTCAGTGCGTCCGTCGCGCAGGCTCTCGATGAGCT
GATGCTTTGGGCCGAGGACTGCCCCGAAGTCCGGCACCTCGTGCACGCGGATTTCGGCTCCAACAATGTC
CTGACGGACAATGGCCGCATAACAGCGGTCATTGACTGGAGCGAGGCGATGTTCGGGGATTCCCAATACG
AGGTCGCCAACATCTTCTTCTGGAGGCCGTGGTTGGCTTGTATGGAGCAGCAGACGCGCTACTTCGAGCG
GAGGCATCCGGAGCTTGCAGGATCGCCACGACTCCGGGCGTATATGCTCCGCATTGGTCTTGACCAACTC
TATCAGAGCTTGGTTGACGGCAATTTCGATGATGCAGCTTGGGCGCAGGGTCGATGCGACGCAATCGTCC
GATCCGGAGCCGGGACTGTCGGGCGTACACAAATCGCCCGCAGAAGCGCGGCCGTCTGGACCGATGGCTG
TGTAGAAGTACTCGCCGATAGTGGAAACCGACGCCCCAGCACTCGTCCGAGGGCAAAGAAATAGAGTAGA
TGCCGACCGGGATCTGTCGATCGACAAGCTCGAGTTTCTCCATAATAATGTGTGAGTAGTTCCCAGATAA
GGGAATTAGGGTTCCTATAGGGTTTCGCTCATGTGTTGAGCATATAAGAAACCCTTAGTATGTATTTGTA
TTTGTAAAATACTTCTATCAATAAAATTTCTAATTCCTAAAACCAAAATCCAGTACTAAAATCCAGATCC
CCCGAATTAGAGCTCGAATTAATTCGGCGTTAATTCAGTACATTAAAAACGTCCGCAATGTGTTATTAAG
TTGTCTAAGCGTCAATTTGTTTACACCACAATATATCCTGCCACCAGCCAGCCAACAGCTCCCCGACCGG
CAGCTCGGCACAAAATCACCACTCGATACAGGCAGCCCATCAGTCCGGGACGGCGTCAGCGGGAGAGCCG
TTGTAAGGCGGCAGACTTTGCTCATGTTACCGATGCTATTCGGAAGAACGGCAACTAAGCTGCCGGGTTT
GAAACACGGATGATCTCGCGGAGGGTAGCATGTTGATTGTAACGATGACAGAGCGTTGCTGCCTGTGATC
ACCGCGGTTTCAAAATCGGCTCCGTCGATACTATGTTATACGCCAACTTTGAAAACAACTTTGAAAAAGC
TGTTTTCTGGTATTTAAGGTTTTAGAATGCAAGGAACAGTGAATTGGAGTTCGTCTTGTTATAATTAGCT
TCTTGGGGTATCTTTAAATACTGTAGAAAAGAGGAAGGAAATAATAAATGGCTAAAATGAGAATATCACC
GGAATTGAAAAAACTGATCGAAAAATACCGCTGCGTAAAAGATACGGAAGGAATGTCTCCTGCTAAGGTA
TATAAGCTGGTGGGAGAAAATGAAAACCTATATTTAAAAATGACGGACAGCCGGTATAAAGGGACCACCT
ATGATGTGGAACGGGAAAAGGACATGATGCTATGGCTGGAAGGAAAGCTGCCTGTTCCAAAGGTCCTGCA
CTTTGAACGGCATGATGGCTGGAGCAATCTGCTCATGAGTGAGGCCGATGGCGTCCTTTGCTCGGAAGAG
TATGAAGATGAACAAAGCCCTGAAAAGATTATCGAGCTGTATGCGGAGTGCATCAGGCTCTTTCACTCCA
TCGACATATCGGATTGTCCCTATACGAATAGCTTAGACAGCCGCTTAGCCGAATTGGATTACTTACTGAA
TAACGATCTGGCCGATGTGGATTGCGAAAACTGGGAAGAAGACACTCCATTTAAAGATCCGCGCGAGCTG
TATGATTTTTTAAAGACGGAAAAGCCCGAAGAGGAACTTGTCTTTTCCCACGGCGACCTGGGAGACAGCA
ACATCTTTGTGAAAGATGGCAAAGTAAGTGGCTTTATTGATCTTGGGAGAAGCGGCAGGGCGGACAAGTG
GTATGACATTGCCTTCTGCGTCCGGTCGATCAGGGAGGATATCGGGGAAGAACAGTATGTCGAGCTATTT
TTTGACTTACTGGGGATCAAGCCTGATTGGGAGAAAATAAAATATTATATTTTACTGGATGAATTGTTTT
AGTACCTAGAATGCATGACCAAAATCCCTTAACGCTGAGAGATCCCCTCATAATTTCCCCAAAGCGTAAC
CATGTGTGAATAAATTTTGAGCTAGTAGGGTTGCAGCCACGAGTAAGTCTTCCCTTGTTATTGTGTAGCC
AGAATGCCGCAAAACTTCCATGCCTAAGCGAACTGTTGAGAGTACGTTTCGATTTCTGACTGTGTTAGCC
TGGAAGTGCTTGTCCCAACCTTGTTTCTGAGCATGAACGCCCGCAAGCCAACATGTTAGTTGAAGCATCA
GGGCGATTAGCAGCATGATATCAAAACGCTCTGAGCTGCTCGTTCGGCTATGGCGTAGGCCTAGTCCGTA
GGCAGGACTTTTCAAGTCTCGGAAGGTTTCTTCAATCTGCATTCGCTTCGAATAGATATTAACAAGTTGT
TTGGGTGTTCGAATTTCAACAGGTAAGTTAGTTGCTAGAATCCATGGCTCCTTTGCCGACGCTGAGTAGA
TTTTAGGTGACGGGTGGTGACAATGAGTCCGTGTCGAGCGCTGATTTTTTCGGCCTTTAGAGCGAGATTT
ATACAATAGAATTTGGCATGAGATTGGATTGCTTTTAGTCAGCCTCTTATAGCCTAAAGTCTTTGAGTGA
CTAGATGACATATCATGTAAGTTGCTGATAGGTTTCCAGTTTTCCGCTCCTAGGTCTGCATATTGTACTT
TTCCTCTTACTCGACTTAACCAGTACCAACCCAGCTTCTCAACGGATTTATACCATGGCACTTTAAAGCC
AGCATCACTGACAATGAGCGGTGTGGTGTTACTCGGTAGAATGCTCGCAAGGTCGGCTAGAAATTGGTCA
TGAGCTTTCTTTGAACATTGCTCTGAAAGCGGGAACGCTTTCTCATAAAGAGTAACAGAACGACCGTGTA
GTGCGACTGAAGCTCGCAATACCATAAGCCGTTTTTGCTCACGGATATCAGACCAGTCAACAAGTACAAT
GGGCATCGTATTGCCCGAACAGATAAAGCTAGCATGCCAACGGTATACAGCGAGTCGCTCTTTGTGGAGG
TGACGATTACCTAACAATCGGTCGATTCGTTTGATGTTATGTTTTGTTCTCGCTTTGGTTGGCAGGTTAC
GGCCAAGTTCGGTAAGAGTGAGAGTTTTACAGTCAAGTAAGGCGTGGCAAGCCAACGTTAAGCTGTTGAG
TCGTTTTAAGTGTAATTCGGGGCAGAATTGGTAAAGAGAGTCGTGTAAAATATCGAGTTCGCACATTTTG
TTGTCTGATTATTGATTTTTGGCGAAACCATTTGATCATATGACAAGATGTGTATCTACCTTAACTTAAT
GATTTTGATAAAAATCATTAGGGGATTCATCAGCCCTTAACGTGAGTTTTCGTTCCACTGAGCGTCAGAC
CCCGTAGAAAAGATCAAAGGATCTTCTTGAGATCCTTTTTTTCTGCGCGTAATCTGCTGCTTGCAAACAA
AAAAACCACCGCTACCAGCGGTGGTTTGTTTGCCGGATCAAGAGCTACCAACTCTTTTTCCGAAGGTAAC
TGGCTTCAGCAGAGCGCAGATACCAAATACTGTCCTTCTAGTGTAGCCGTAGTTAGGCCACCACTTCAAG
AACTCTGTAGCACCGCCTACATACCTCGCTCTGCTAATCCTGTTACCAGTGGCTGCTGCCAGTGGCGATA
AGTCGTGTCTTACCGGGTTGGACTCAAGACGATAGTTACCGGATAAGGCGCAGCGGTCGGGCTGAACGGG
GGGTTCGTGCACACAGCCCAGCTTGGAGCGAACGACCTACACCGAACTGAGATACCTACAGCGTGAGCTA
TGAGAAAGCGCCACGCTTCCCGAAGGGAGAAAGGCGGACAGGTATCCGGTAAGCGGCAGGGTCGGAACAG
GAGAGCGCACGAGGGAGCTTCCAGGGGGAAACGCCTGGTATCTTTATAGTCCTGTCGGGTTTCGCCACCT
CTGACTTGAGCGTCGATTTTTGTGATGCTCGTCAGGGGGGCGGAGCCTATGGAAAAACGCCAGCAACGCG
GCCTTTTTACGGTTCCTGGCCTTTTGCTGGCCTTTTGCTCACATGTTCTTTCCTGCGTTATCCCCTGATT
CTGTGGATAACCGTATTACCGCCTTTGAGTGAGCTGATACCGCTCGCCGCAGCCGAACGACCGAGCGCAG
CGAGTCAGTGAGCGAGGAAGCGGAAGAGCGCCTGATGCGGTATTTTCTCCTTACGCATCTGTGCGGTATT
TCACACCGCATATGGTGCACTCTCAGTACAATCTGCTCTGATGCCGCATAGTTAAGCCAGTATACACTCC
GCTATCGCTACGTGACTGGGTCATGGCTGCGCCCCGACACCCGCCAACACCCGCTGACGCGCCCTGACGG
GCTTGTCTGCTCCCGGCATCCGCTTACAGACAAGCTGTGACCGTCTCCGGGAGCTGCATGTGTCAGAGGT
TTTCACCGTCATCACCGAAACGCGCGAGGCAGGGTGCCTTGATGTGGGCGCCGGCGGTCGAGTGGCGACG
GCGCGGCTTGTCCGCGCCCTGGTAGATTGCCTGGCCGTAGGCCAGCCATTTTTGAGCGGCCAGCGGCCGC
GATAGGCCGACGCGAAGCGGCGGGGCGTAGGGAGCGCAGCGACCGAAGGGTAGGCGCTTTTTGCAGCTCT
TCGGCTGTGCGCTGGCCAGACAGTTATGCACAGGCCAGGCGGGTTTTAAGAGTTTTAATAAGTTTTAAAG
AGTTTTAGGCGGAAAAATCGCCTTTTTTCTCTTTTATATCAGTCACTTACATGTGTGACCGGTTCCCAAT
GTACGGCTTTGGGTTCCCAATGTACGGGTTCCGGTTCCCAATGTACGGCTTTGGGTTCCCAATGTACGTG
CTATCCACAGGAAAGAGACCTTTTCGACCTTTTTCCCCTGCTAGGGCAATTTGCCCTAGCATCTGCTCCG
TACATTAGGAACCGGCGGATGCTTCGCCCTCGATCAGGTTGCGGTAGCGCATGACTAGGATCGGGCCAGC
CTGCCCCGCCTCCTCCTTCAAATCGTACTCCGGCAGGTCATTTGACCCGATCAGCTTGCGCACGGTGAAA
CAGAACTTCTTGAACTCTCCGGCGCTGCCACTGCGTTCGTAGATCGTCTTGAACAACCATCTGGCTTCTG
CCTTGCCTGCGGCGCGGCGTGCCAGGCGGTAGAGAAAACGGCCGATGCCGGGATCGATCAAAAAGTAATC
GGGGTGAACCGTCAGCACGTCCGGGTTCTTGCCTTCTGTGATCTCGCGGTACATCCAATCAGCTAGCTCG
ATCTCGATGTACTCCGGCCGCCCGGTTTCGCTCTTTACGATCTTGTAGCGGCTAATCAAGGCTTCACCCT
CGGATACCGTCACCAGGCGGCCGTTCTTGGCCTTCTTTGTACGCTGCATGGCAACGTGCGTGGTGTTTAA
CCGAATGCAGGTTTCTACCAGGTCGTCTTTCTGCTTTCCGCCATCGGCTCGCCGGCAGAACTTGAGTACG
TCCGCAACGTGTGGACGGAACACGCGGCCGGGCTTGTCTCCCTTCCCTTCCCGGTATCGGTTCATGGATT
CGGTTAGATGGGAAACCGCCATCAGTACCAGGTCGTAATCCCACACACTGGCCATGCCGGCCGGCCCTGC
GGAAACCTCTACGTGCCCGTCTGGAAGCTCGTAGCGGATCACCTCGCCAGCTCGTCGGTCACGCTTCGAC
AGACGGAAAACGGCCACGTCCATGATGCTGCGACTATCGCGGGTGCCCACGTCATAGAGCATCGGAACGA
AAAAATCTGGTTGCTCGTCGCCCTTGGGCGGCTTCCTAATCGACGGCGCACCGGCTGCCGGCGGTTGCCG
GGATTCTTTGCGGATTCGATCAGCGGCCGCTTGCCACGATTCACCGGGGCGTGCTTCTGCCTCGATGCGT
TGCCGCTGGGCGGCCTGCGCGGCCTTCAACTTCTCCACCAGGTCATCACCCAGCGCCGCGCCGATTTGTA
CCGGGCCGGATGGTTTGCGACCGCTCACGCCGATTCCTCGGGCTTGGGGGTTCCAGTGCCATTGCAGGGC
CGGCAGGCAACCCAGCCGCTTACGCCTGGCCAACCGCCCGTTCCTCCACACATGGGGCATTCCACGGCGT
CGGTGCCTGGTTGTTCTTGATTTTCCATGCCGCCTCCTTTAGCCGCTAAAATTCATCTACTCATTTATTC
ATTTGCTCATTTACTCTGGTAGCTGCGCGATGTATTCAGATAGCAGCTCGGTAATGGTCTTGCCTTGGCG
TACCGCGTACATCTTCAGCTTGGTGTGATCCTCCGCCGGCAACTGAAAGTTGACCCGCTTCATGGCTGGC
GTGTCTGCCAGGCTGGCCAACGTTGCAGCCTTGCTGCTGCGTGCGCTCGGACGGCCGGCACTTAGCGTGT
TTGTGCTTTTGCTCATTTTCTCTTTACCTCATTAACTCAAATGAGTTTTGATTTAATTTCAGCGGCCAGC
GCCTGGACCTCGCGGGCAGCGTCGCCCTCGGGTTCTGATTCAAGAACGGTTGTGCCGGCGGCGGCAGTGC
CTGGGTAGCTCACGCGCTGCGTGATACGGGACTCAAGAATGGGCAGCTCGTACCCGGCCAGCGCCTCGGC
AACCTCACCGCCGATGCGCGTGCCTTTGATCGCCCGCGACACGACAAAGGCCGCTTGTAGCCTTCCATCC
GTGACCTCAATGCGCTGCTTAACCAGCTCCACCAGGTCGGCGGTGGCCCATATGTCGTAAGGGCTTGGCT
GCACCGGAATCAGCACGAAGTCGGCTGCCTTGATCGCGGACACAGCCAAGTCCGCCGCCTGGGGCGCTCC
GTCGATCACTACGAAGTCGCGCCGGCCGATGGCCTTCACGTCGCGGTCAATCGTCGGGCGGTCGATGCCG
ACAACGGTTAGCGGTTGATCTTCCCGCACGGCCGCCCAATCGCGGGCACTGCCCTGGGGATCGGAATCGA
CTAACAGAACATCGGCCCCGGCGAGTTGCAGGGCGCGGGCTAGATGGGTTGCGATGGTCGTCTTGCCTGA
CCCGCCTTTCTGGTTAAGTACAGCGATAACCTTCATGCGTTCCCCTTGCGTATTTGTTTATTTACTCATC
GCATCATATACGCAGCGACCGCATGACGCAAGCTGTTTTACTCAAATACACATCACCTTTTTAGACGGCG
GCGCTCGGTTTCTTCAGCGGCCAAGCTGGCCGGCCAGGCCGCCAGCTTGGCATCAGACAAACCGGCCAGG
ATTTCATGCAGCCGCACGGTTGAGACGTGCGCGGGCGGCTCGAACACGTACCCGGCCGCGATCATCTCCG
CCTCGATCTCTTCGGTAATGAAAAACGGTTCGTCCTGGCCGTCCTGGTGCGGTTTCATGCTTGTTCCTCT
TGGCGTTCATTCTCGGCGGCCGCCAGGGCGTCGGCCTCGGTCAATGCGTCCTCACGGAAGGCACCGCGCC
GCCTGGCCTCGGTGGGCGTCACTTCCTCGCTGCGCTCAAGTGCGCGGTACAGGGTCGAGCGATGCACGCC
AAGCAGTGCAGCCGCCTCTTTCACGGTGCGGCCTTCCTGGTCGATCAGCTCGCGGGCGTGCGCGATCTGT
GCCGGGGTGAGGGTAGGGCGGGGGCCAAACTTCACGCCTCGGGCCTTGGCGGCCTCGCGCCCGCTCCGGG
TGCGGTCGATGATTAGGGAACGCTCGAACTCGGCAATGCCGGCGAACACGGTCAACACCATGCGGCCGGC
CGGCGTGGTGGTGTCGGCCCACGGCTCTGCCAGGCTACGCAGGCCCGCGCCGGCCTCCTGGATGCGCTCG
GCAATGTCCAGTAGGTCGCGGGTGCTGCGGGCCAGGCGGTCTAGCCTGGTCACTGTCACAACGTCGCCAG
GGCGTAGGTGGTCAAGCATCCTGGCCAGCTCCGGGCGGTCGCGCCTGGTGCCGGTGATCTTCTCGGAAAA
CAGCTTGGTGCAGCCGGCCGCGTGCAGTTCGGCCCGTTGGTTGGTCAAGTCCTGGTCGTCGGTGCTGACG
CGGGCATAGCCCAGCAGGCCAGCGGCGGCGCTCTTGTTCATGGCGTAATGTCTCCGGTTCTAGTCGCAAG
TATTCTACTTTATGCGACTAAAACACGCGACAAGAAAACGCCAGGAAAAGGGCAGGGCGGCAGCCTGTCG
CGTAACTTAGGACTTGTGCGACATGTCGTTTTCAGAAGACGGCTGCACTGAACGTCAGAAGCCGACTGCA
CTATAGCAGCGGAGGGGTTGGATCAAAGTACTTTGATCCCGAGGGGAACCCTGTGGTTGGCATGCACATA
CAAATGGACGAACGGATAAACCTTTTCACGCCCTTTTAAATATCCGATTATTCTAATAAACGCTCTTTTC
TCTTAGGTTTACCCGCCAATATATCCTGTCAAACACTGATAGTTTAAACTGAAGGCGGGAAACGACAATC
TGATCCAAGCTCAAGCTGCTCTAGCATTCGCCATTCAGGCTGCGCAACTGTTGGGAAGGGCGATCGGTGC
GGGCCTCTTCGCTATTACGCCAGCTGGCGAAAGGGGGATGTGCTGCAAGGCGATTAAGTTGGGTAACGCC
AGGGTTTTCCCAGTCACGACGTTGTAAAACGACGGCCAGTGCCAAGCTTGCATGCCTGCAGAGATTTAGG
TGACACTATAGAATATCACTAGTAAGCTAGCTTGCATGCCGGTCCTGCTGAGCCTCGACATGTTGTCGCA
AAATTCGCCCTGGACCCGCCCAACGATTTGTCGTCACTGTCAAGGTTTGACCTGCACTTCATTTGGGGCC
CACATACACCAAAAAAATGCTGCATAATTCTCGGGGCAGCAAGTCGGTTACCCGGCCGCCGTGCTGGACC
GGGTTGAATGGTGCCCGTAACTTTCGGTAGAGCGGACGGCCAATACTCAACTTCAAGGAATCTCACCCAT
GCGCGCCGGCGGGGAACCGGAGTTCCCTTCAGTGAGCGTTATTAGTTCGCCGCTCGGTGTGTCGTAGATA
CTAGCCCCTGGGGCACTTTTGAAATTTGAATAAGATTTATGTAATCAGTCTTTTAGGTTTGACCGGTTCT
GCCGCTTTTTTTAAAATTGGATTTGTAATAATAAAACGCAATTGTTTGTTATTGTGGCGCTCTATCATAG
ATGTCGCTATAAACCTATTCAGCACAATATATTGTTTTCATTTTAATATTGTACATATAAGTAGTAGGGT
ACAATCAGTAAATTGAACGGAGAATATTATTCATAAAAATACGATAGTAACGGGTGATATATTCATTAGA
ATGAACCGAAACCGGCGGTAAGGATCTGAGCTACACATGCTCAGGTTTTTTACAACGTGCACAACAGAAT
TGAAAGCAAATATCATGCGATCATAGGCGTCTCGCATATCTCATTAAAGCAGGACTCTAGTTATCATGGC
GCGCTAGCTAGGGCCGCCGATCTTGTCAATGATGGCCTCCAGCACCTCCACGCTGATGCTGTTGCCACAC
ACGAAGATCTTCTGGTTCTCGGTCAGGAACTCGATTTCGTTCACTCTCTTGCCGTCCTGGCTGTCAAAGC
CGATGTACAGGAAGGTCTCGTCGCTGTTCATCTTCCTGATGTTGCTGCCGTCCTTGATCTTGATCCTGGA
GTTGGCGCCGCTAGCTGTCAGTGTGGGGCCTGTGAACTCGGGGTCGTACACATAGCCCTCGGAGTTGAAC
TTGGAGTAGCCGATCAGGCTGGCCTTGTTGATGTTGGACTTGGTCTTCTTGAATTCGGTGAGGTTGTATT
TCAGCAGGTTGTTGAGGATGTCCTTCTCGCTCACGATCTTGTTCAGCACCTTTTTGATGCTCTTGGGCTT
CTTGTCGCCCTTAGGCAGTTCCACGAACTCATTGAGGGTGGAGATCATGAACACTCTCCTCCTGGCCTGG
CTGGATCCGAAATCGGCAGCATTGAGGACTTCGATGCTGTTCTGGTAGCCCAGGCTCTCCAGCTTCTGCT
TCCATTGGTTCAGCTCCTCCTCGTTCTTCTTGTGCAGCAGGGCTCCCACGTTCTCCATGAGGAGGTACTT
AGGCAGGTCGTTCTTCTCGGTGGAGTCCAGGGCTCTTTCGATCTCCCAGAGCAGGCCGGATCTGGTGCCG
CTTCCCCTCTTCATGCCCTTCTGGATGCCTAGCTGGCTCAGGTCCTGGCAAGGGAAGCTGTAGGTGAGCA
GGTCGATGTTCTTCAGTGTCCTCTTGTAGAGGTCCCTGATGTCGAAAATGTTGCCCTCCTTTTCGGACAG
CTTGATGGCGTTGTAGATGATCTTCAGCTCGTCATCCTTCTTCCTCTTCCAGTATCCGTTGCTGACGGGG
TTCTTGCTGTTCCAGGACAGGGTCTTGTTCTCGAGGTAGTCGATCATCTCCTCTCTGCTGACGGACTTGT
ACTCGAGCTTGGTGTGGAAGTTGTTATGGATGGCCTGGTACATGACGATGGCGGGCACATACCACTCGGC
CAGTCCCACGATCTCGTACTCGTCCTTCCTCACTTTCTCCAGGGCCTTTCTCTGGGCGCCAATGCCGGCG
AAGGCTTCGAACACTCTCAGCTTCTTTGTTTTGTTCTCCACTTTGCTGTCCCTAGCCACCTTCCTCTTCT
TCTTGGGGTCAGCCCTGCTGTCTCCACCGAGCTGAGAGAGGTCGATTCTTGTTTCATAGAGCCCCGTAAT
TGACTGATGAATCAGTGTGGCGTCCAGGACCTCCTTTGTAGAGGTGTACCGCTTTCTGTCTATGGTGGTG
TCGAAGTACTTGAAGGCTGCAGGCGCGCCCAAGTTGGTCAGAGTAAACAAGTGGATAATGTTTTCTGCCT
GCTCCCTGATGGGCTTATCCCTGTGCTTATTGTAAGCAGAAAGCACCTTATCGAGGTTAGCGTCGGCGAG
GATCACTCTTTTGGAGAATTCGCTTATTTGCTCGATGATCTCATCAAGGTAGTGTTTGTGTTGTTCCACG
AACAGCTGCTTCTGCTCATTATCTTCGGGAGACCCTTTGAGCTTTTCATAGTGGCTGGCCAGATACAAGA
AATTAACGTATTTAGAGGGCAGTGCCAGCTCGTTACCTTTCTGCAGCTCGCCCGCACTAGCGAGCATTCG
TTTCCGGCCGTTTTCAAGCTCAAAGAGAGAGTACTTGGGAAGCTTAATGATGAGGTCTTTTTTGACCTCT
TTATATCCTTTCGCCTCGAGAAAGTCGATGGGGTTTTTTTCGAAGCTTGATCGCTCCATGATTGTGATGC
CCAGCAGTTCCTTGACGCTTTTGAGTTTTTTAGACTTCCCTTTCTCCACTTTGGCCACAACCAGTACACT
GTAAGCGACTGTAGGAGAATCGAATCCGCCGTATTTCTTGGGGTCCCAATCTTTTTTGCGTGCGATCAGC
TTGTCGCTGTTCCTTTTCGGGAGGATACTTTCCTTGGAGAAGCCTCCGGTCTGTACTTCGGTCTTTTTAA
CGATGTTCACCTGCGGCATGGACAGGACCTTCCGGACTGTCGCGAAATCCCTACCCTTGTCCCACACGAT
TTCTCCTGTTTCTCCGTTTGTTTCGATAAGTGGTCGCTTCCGAATCTCTCCATTGGCCAGTGTAATCTCG
GTCTTGAAAAAATTCATAATATTGCTGTAAAAGAAGTACTTAGCGGTGGCCTTGCCTATTTCCTGCTCAG
ACTTTGCGATCATTTTCCTAACATCGTACACTTTATAGTCTCCGTAAACAAATTCAGATTCAAGCTTGGG
ATATTTTTTGATAAGTGCAGTGCCTACCACTGCATTCAGGTAGGCATCATGCGCATGGTGGTAATTGTTG
ATCTCTCTCACCTTATAAAACTGAAAGTCCTTTCTGAAATCTGAGACCAGCTTAGACTTCAGAGTAATAA
CTTTCACCTCTCGAATCAGTTTGTCATTTTCATCGTACTTGGTGTTCATGCGTGAATCGAGAATTTGGGC
CACGTGCTTGGTGATCTGGCGTGTCTCAACAAGCTGCCTTTTGATGAAGCCGGCTTTATCCAACTCAGAC
AGGCCACCTCGTTCAGCCTTAGTCAGATTATCGAACTTCCGTTGTGTGATCAGTTTGGCGTTCAGCAGCT
GCCGCCAATAATTTTTCATTTTCTTGACAACTTCTTCTGAGGGGACGTTATCACTCTTCCCTCTATTTTT
ATCGGATCTTGTCAACACTTTATTATCAATAGAATCATCTTTGAGAAAAGACTGGGGCACGATGGCATCC
ACGTCGTAGTCGGAGAGCCGATTGATGTCCAGTTCCTGATCCACGTACATGTCCCTGCCGTTCTGCAGGT
AGTACAGGTAGAGCTTCTCATTCTGAAGCTGGGTGTTTTCAACTGGGTGTTCCTTAAGGATTTGGGACCC
CAGTTCTTTTATACCCTCTTCAATCCTCTTCATCCTTTCCCTACTGTTCTTCTGTCCCTTCTGGGTAGTT
TGGTTCTCTCGGGCCATCTCGATAACGATATTCTCGGGCTTATGCCTTCCCATTACTTTGACGAGTTCAT
CCACGACCTTAACGGTCTGCAGTATTCCCTTTTTGATAGCTGGGCTACCTGCAAGATTAGCGATGTGCTC
GTGAAGACTGTCCCCCTGGCCAGAAACTTGTGCTTTCTGGATGTCCTCCTTAAAGGTGAGAGAGTCATCA
TGGATCAACTGCATGAAGTTCCGGTTGGCAAATCCATCGGACTTAAGAAAATCCAGGATTGTCTTTCCAC
TCTGCTTGTCTCGGATCCCATTGATCAGTTTTCTTGACAGCCGCCCCCATCCTGTATATCGGCGCCTCTT
GAGCTGTTTCATGACTTTGTCGTCGAAGAGATGAGCGTAAGTTTTCAAGCGTTCTTCAATCATCTCCCTA
TCTTCAAACAACGTAAGGGTGAGGACAATGTCCTCAAGAATGTCCTCGTTCTCCTCATTGTCCAGGAAGT
CCTTGTCTTTAATGATTTTCAGGAGATCGTGATACGTTCCCAGGGATGCGTTGAAGCGATCCTCCACTCC
GCTGATTTCAACAGAGTCGAAACATTCAATCTTTTTGAAATAGTCTTCTTTGAGCTGTTTCACGGTAACT
TTCCGGTTCGTCTTGAAGAGGAGGTCCACGATAGCTTTCTTCTGCTCTCCAGACAGGAATGCTGGCTTTC
TCATCCCTTCTGTGACGTATTTGACCTTGGTGAGCTCGTTATAAACTGTGAAGTACTCGTACAGCAGAGA
GTGTTTAGGAAGCACCTTTTCGTTAGGCAGATTTTTATCAAAGTTAGTCATCCTTTCGATGAAGGACTGG
GCAGAGGCCCCCTTATCCACGACTTCCTCGAAGTTCCAGGGAGTGATGGTCTCTTCTGATTTGCGAGTCA
TCCACGCGAATCTGGAATTTCCCCGGGCGAGGGGGCCTACATAGTAGGGTATCCGAAATGTGAGGATTTT
CTCAATCTTTTCCCTGTTATCTTTCAAAAAGGGGTAGAAATCCTCTTGCCGCCTGAGGATAGCGTGCAGT
TCGCCCAGGTGAATCTGGTGGGGGATGCTTCCATTGTCGAAAGTGCGCTGTTTGCGCAACAGATCTTCTC
TGTTAAGCTTTACCAGCAGCTCCTCGGTGCCGTCCATTTTTTCCAAGATGGGCTTAATAAATTTGTAAAA
TTCCTCCTGGCTTGCTCCGCCGTCAATGTATCCGGCGTAGCCATTTTTAGACTGATCGAAGAAAATTTCC
TTGTACTTCTCAGGCAGTTGCTGTCTGACAAGGGCCTTCAGCAAAGTCAAGTCTTGGTGGTGCTCATCAT
AGCGCTTGATCATACTAGCGCTCAGCGGAGCTTTGGTGATCTCCGTGTTCACTCGCAGAATATCACTCAG
CAGAATGGCGTCTGACAGGTTCTTTGCCGCCAAAAAAAGGTCTGCGTACTGGTCGCCGATCTGGGCCAGC
AGATTGTCGAGATCATCATCGTAGGTGTCTTTGCTCAGTTGAAGCTTGGCATCTTCGGCCAGGTCGAAGT
TAGATTTAAAGTTGGGGGTCAGCCCGAGTGACAGGGCGATAAGATTACCAAACAGGCCGTTCTTCTTCTC
CCCAGGGAGCTGTGCGATGAGGTTTTCGAGCCGCCGGGATTTGGACAGCCTAGCGCTCAGGATTGCTTTG
GCGTCAACTCCGGATGCGTTGATCGGGTTCTCTTCGAAAAGCTGATTGTAAGTCTGAACCAGTTGGATAA
AGAGTTTGTCGACATCGCTGTTGTCTGGGTTCAGGTCCCCCTCGATGAGGAAGTGTCCCCGAAATTTGAT
CATATGCGCCAGCGCGAGATAGATCAACCGCAAGTCAGCCTTATCAGTACTGTCTACAAGCTTCTTCCTC
AGATGATATATGGTTGGGTACTTTTCATGGTACGCCACCTCGTCCACGATATTGCCAAAGATTGGGTGGC
GCTCGTGCTTTTTATCCTCCTCCACCAAAAAGGACTCCTCCAGCCTATGGAAGAAAGAGTCATCCACCTT
AGCCATCTCATTACTAAAGATCTCCTGCAGGTAGCAGATCCGATTCTTTCTGCGGGTATATCTGCGCCGT
GCTGTTCTTTTGAGCCGCGTGGCTTCGGCGGTTTCCCCGGAGTCGAACAGGAGGGCGCCAATGAGGTTCT
TCTTTATGCTGTGGCGATCGGTATTGCCCAGAACTTTGAATTTTTTGCTCGGCACCTTGTACTCGTCCGT
AATGACGGCCCAGCCGACGCTGTTTGTGCCGATGGCGAGCCCAATGGAGTACTTCTTGTCCATTCCGCGG
CCCACCTTCCTCTTCTTCTTGGGGGCCATCTTGTCATCGTCATCCTTGTAATCGATGTCATGATCTTTAT
AATCACCGTCATGGTCTTTGTAGTCCATAACTTTTTTTGTAATTGTAAATAGTAATTGTAATGTTGTTTG
TTGTTTGTTGTTGTTGGTAATTGTTGTAAAAATACTTTAAAGAGCCTGCTTTTTTGTACAAACTTGTTGA
TGATCCCTGTTAATCAGAAAAACTCAGATTAATCGACAAATTCGATCGCACAAACTAGAAACTAACACCA
GATCTAGATAGAAATCACAAATCGAAGAGTAATTATTCGACAAAACTCAAATTATTTGAACAAATCGGAT
GATATCTATGAAACCCTAATCGAGAATTAAGATGATATCTAACGATCAAACCCAGAAAATCGTCTTCGAT
CTAAGATTAACAGAATCTAAACCAAAGAACATATACGAAATTGGGATCGAACGAAAACAAAATCGAAGAT
TTTGAGAGAATAAGGAACACAGAAATTTACCTTGATCACGGTAGAGAGAATTGAGAGAAAGTTTTTAAGA
TTTTGAGAAATTGAAATCTGAATTGTGAAGAAGAAGAGCTCTTTGGGTATTGTTTTATAGAAGAAGAAGA
AGAAAAGACGAGGACGACTAGGTCACGAGAAAGCTAAGGCGGTGAAGCAATAGCTAATAATAAAATGACA
CGTGTATTGAGCGTTGTTTACACGCAAAGTTGTTTTTGGCTAATTGCCTTATTTTTAGGTTGAGGAAAAG
TATTTGTGCTTTGAGTTGATAAACACGACTCGTGTGTGCCGGCTGCAACCACTTTGACGCCGTTTATTAC
TGACTCGTCGACAACCACAATTTCTAACGGTCGTCATAAGATCCAGCCGTTGAGATTTAACGATCGTTAC
GATTTATATTTTTTTAGCATTATCGTTTTATTTTTTAAATATACGGTGGAGCTGAAAATTGGCAATAATT
GAACCGTGGGTCCCACTGCATTGAAGCGTATTTCGTATTTTCTAGAATTCTTCGTGCTTTATTTCTTTTC
CTTTTTGTTTTTTTTTGCCATTTATCTAATGCAAGTGGGCTTATAAAATCAGTGAATTTCTTGGAAAAGT
AACTTCTTTATCGTATAACATATTGTGAAATTATCCATTTCTTTTAATTTTTTAGTGTTATTGGATATTT
TTGTATGATTATTGATTTGCATAGGATAATGACTTTTGTATCAAGTTGGTGAACAAGTCTCGTTAAAAAA
GGCAAGTGGTTTGGTGACTCGATTTATTCTTGTTATTTAATTCATATATCAATGGATCTTATTTGGGGCC
TGGTCCATATTTAACACTCGTGTTCAGTCCAATGACCAATAATATTTTTTCATTAATAACAATGTAACAA
GAATGATACACAAAACATTCTTTGAATAAGTTCGCTATGAAGAAGGGAACTTATCCGGTCCTAGATCATC
AGTTCATACAAACCTCCATAGAGTTCAACATCTTAAACAAGAATATCCTGATCTGAAGAATGTGGAGGCT
TTAGTCCCTTGGATACTTGGGAGGCTGTGGAAGAACAGAAACGAGCTGGTGCTTAAAGGGAGGGAATTTG
GAACCAATGAGGTATTAGTAAGGACACAAGAAGATGCAGATGAGTGGATTAGAAGGAAAGAGGCTCAGAA
TGTAAGGAAAGCACCAACCACAACACCGTCGGGACAGACGAGAAACATGGGAAGCTCCACCACAATCTTG
GGTTAAGTGCAACTTTGATGGGGCATGGCCAACAGAAGGATTAAAATGTGGCTTAGGGTGGGTGCTTCGC
GATCATACAGGGAAGGTGTTATGGTTAGGTGCAAGAGCTGTGGTAAAAGTAAGAAGCGTGCTGGAAGTAG
AAGTGGAGGCTCTTAGATGGGCTGTGCTGTCATTATCCCGATTCAATTATAGGAAGATCATTTTTGAGGT
GGATTCTCAGCAACTTGTGTCTTTGGTTACATGAAAGTTATGCTTGTCAAGTCTCAATCCAATTATCCAA
GACATAAAGTATCTACTTAGCAAGTTTGAGGATTTTATGCTTGTGCATACAAGCCGAGAAGGAAATGGAG
TGGCAGATAGAATAGCTAAGGAATCTCTTTCTTTTGAGAATTATGATCTAAAGTTGTATTCTATTGTACC
AATTTGGGTTAAAAGCTCTGTTGAGCTAGACTCATATGCATGCGGCCGCGTTCCTAACACCTGGAGAACC
TTTTATGTACTTCACAACCCTCAATGCTGCTTCCAGGTGTGACTGTTTGGGTTGCTGCATGAATTGACTC
AGCACCTGCACTGCAAAGCTGATATCTGGCCTTGTGATTGTCAAGTAGAGAAGCTTTCCCACCAGTCTCT
GATAGGAACCCACATCCTCTAACTCTGCATCATCAGTCTTTCCTAAGTGCTTGTCATATTCTACAGTAGT
CAGCCTTTGGTTCTGTTCCATTGGTGTTGACACTGGTCTGCAGCCTCCCAGACCAACACCTGATATCAGT
TCCAGTGCATACTTCCTCTGGTTCAGTAGGATTCCCTTTTCTGATCTCAGCACCTCAATGCCTAAGAAGT
ATTTTAGTTCTCCCAAATCTTTCATCTTGAAATGCTGATGCAGGGTTGCCTTTGCTTCTGAAATCAAAAC
ATTGCTGCTGCCTGTTATTAACAGATCATCCACATAAATCAGGATTATGACAAGGTCAGTCCCCTCTCTT
TTGGTAAACAAGGAGTGATCATAAGCACTTTGCATAAAACCAGCCTGCATAAGGACAGTGGTAAGCTTGA
TGTTCCACTGCCTTGATGCTTGCTTTAAACCATAGAGGGATTCAACAGCCTGCACACTTTGGTCTCCCCT
TGGCTGTGAAAACCCTGAGTACGGGAGGAGGATCTCGGACCGAAGAGTACAAGCTTATCCTGAACGGTAA
AACCCTGAAAGGTGAAACCACCACCGAAGCTGTTGACGCTGCTACCGCGGAAAAAGTTTTCAAACAGTAC
GCTAACGACAACGGTGTTGACGGTGAATGGACCTACGACGACGCTACCAAAACCTTCACGGTAACCGAAG
GTGGTGGTAGCGGTGGTGGTACTAGTCCAAAAACAAGGAGGAGACCGCGAAGATCACAACGGAAAAGGCC
GCCTACGCCATGGCCGTAAGTTTGAGCTCGAATTTCCCCGATCGTTCAAACATTTGGCAATAAAGTTTCT
TAAGATTGAATCCTGTTGCCGGTCTTGCGATGATTATCATATAATTTCTGTTGAATTACGTTAAGCATGT
AATAATTAACATGTAATGCATGACGTTATTTATGAGATGGGTTTTTATGATTAGAGTCCCGCAATTATAC
ATTTAATACGCGATAGAAAACAAAATATAGCGCGCAAACTAGGATAAATTATCGCGCGCGGTGTCATCTA
TGTTACGAAGCTTTCGTTGAACAACGGAAACTCGACTTGCCTTCCGCACAATACATCATTTCTTCTTAGC
TTTTTTTCTTCTTCTTCGTTCATACAGTTTTTTTTTGTTTATCAGCTTACATTTTCTTGAACCGTAGCTT
TCGTTTTCTTCTTTTTAACTTTCCATTCGGAGTTTTTGTATCTTGTTTCATAGTTTGTCCCAGGATTAGA
ATGATTAGGCATCGAACCTTCAAGAATTTGATTGAATAAAACATCTTCATTCTTAAGATATGAAGATAAT
CTTCAAAAGGCCCCTGGGAATCTGAAAGAAGAGAAGCAGGCCCATTTATATGGGAAAGAACAATAGTATT
TCTTATATAGGCCCATTTAAGTTGAAAACAATCTTCAAAAGTCCCACATCGCTTAGATAAGAAAACGAAG
CTGAGTTTATATACAGCTAGAGTCGAAGTAGTGATTGACGGAAAGATGTATGGGCTTGTTTTAGAGCTAG
AAATAGCAAGTTAAAATAAGGCTAGTCCGTTATCAACTTGAAAAAGTGGCACCGAGTCGGTGCTTTTTTT
GGTTTAGGAAAGCTTTCGTTGAACAACGGAAACTCGACTTGCCTTCCGCACA
Features (pLannotate 1.2.2; 30 found; start..end, strand, type, name):
      1..76      +  misc_RNA       gRNA scaffold: guide RNA scaffold for the Streptococcus pyogenes CRISPR/Cas9 system
    161..506     +  promoter       CaMV 35S promoter: strong constitutive promoter from cauliflower mosaic virus
    458..504     +  promoter       minimal CaMV 35S promoter: minimal 35S promoter from cauliflower mosaic virus
    579..1604    +  CDS            HygR: hygromycin B phosphotransferase confers resistance to hygromycin
   1645..1819    +  polyA_signal   CaMV poly(A) signal: cauliflower mosaic virus polyadenylation signal
   1909..1933    -  misc_feature   LB T-DNA repeat: left border repeat from nopaline C58 T-DNA
   2358..3152    +  CDS            KanR: aminoglycoside phosphotransferase; aphA-3; confers resistance to kanamycin
   4398..4467    +  ncRNA          RNA-OUT: Accession: RF00240 - RNA-OUT
   4577..5165    +  rep_origin     ori: high-copy-number ColE1/pMB1/pBR322/pUC origin of replication
   5351..5491    -  misc_feature   bom: basis of mobility region from pBR322
   5593..5632    -  CDS            rop (fragment): Rop protein, which maintains plasmids at low copy number; rop
   5835..6029    -  rep_origin     pVS1 oriV: origin of replication for the Pseudomonas plasmid pVS1 (Heeb et al., 2000)
   6095..7168    -  CDS            pVS1 RepA: replication protein from the Pseudomonas plasmid pVS1 (Heeb et al., 2000)
   7597..8226    -  CDS            pVS1 StaA: stability protein from the Pseudomonas plasmid pVS1 (Heeb et al., 2000)
   8786..9187    -  CDS            Y4CG_SINFN (fragment): Protein inferred from homology: Swiss-Prot protein existence level 3. From Sinorhizobium fredii (strain NBRC 101917 / NGR234).
   9527..9551    -  misc_feature   RB T-DNA repeat: right border repeat from nopaline C58 T-DNA
   9617..9771    -  CDS            lacZα (fragment): LacZα fragment of β-galactosidase; lacZ fragment
   9774..9791    -  misc_feature   MCS (fragment): pUC18/19 multiple cloning site
   9794..9812    +  promoter       SP6 promoter: promoter for bacteriophage SP6 RNA polymerase
   9845..10552   -  terminator     OCS terminator: octopine synthase terminator
  10583..11737   -  CDS            sssIM: MTSI_SPISQ - Also known as mssSI. Protein inferred from homology: Swiss-Prot protein existence level 3. This de-novo methylase methylates completely and exclusively CG residues in Spiroplasma strain MQ-1 DNA. From Spiroplasma monobiae (strain ATCC 33825 / MQ-1).
  11780..15883   -  CDS            Cas9: Cas9 (Csn1) endonuclease from the Streptococcus pyogenes Type II CRISPR/Cas system generates RNA-guided double strand breaks in DNA
  15920..15985   -  CDS            3xFLAG: three tandem FLAG® epitope tags, followed by an enterokinase cleavage site
  15999..16054   -  misc_feature   TMV Ω: translational enhancer from the tobacco mosaic virus 5'-leader sequence (Gallie et al., 1988)
  16073..16097   -  protein_bind   attB1: mutant version of attB; recombination site for the Gateway® BP reaction BP Clonase™
  18808..18969   +  CDS            GB1: B1 domain of Streptococcal protein G effective as a solubilizing fusion partner (Cheng and Patel, 2004)
  18997..19047   +  CDS            Rex NLS: nuclear localization signal from the human T-cell leukemia virus type 1 (HTLV-1) Rex protein
  19080..19326   +  terminator     NOS terminator: nopaline synthase terminator and poly(A) signal
  19324..19386   +  CDS            LBD22 (fragment): LBD22_ARATH - Also known as ASL30. Experimental evidence at transcript level: Swiss-Prot protein existence level 2. From Arabidopsis thaliana (Mouse-ear cress).
  19798..19873   +  misc_RNA       gRNA scaffold: guide RNA scaffold for the Streptococcus pyogenes CRISPR/Cas9 system
