[The description below was written by a language model from this plasmid's Addgene catalogue record and pLannotate feature annotations shown in this document.]
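Description:
pEG302_dCAS9-MQ1(Q147L)_g4+g10+g18 is a plant binary T-DNA vector built on the pEG302 backbone for targeted DNA methylation in Arabidopsis thaliana. It replicates in E. coli from a ColE1/pMB1-type origin (with a bom site and a rop remnant) and carries the pVS1 oriV, RepA and StaA functions that typically support maintenance in Agrobacterium. Bacterial selection is by kanamycin (aphA-3). Between the nopaline-type left and right T-DNA borders, a CaMV 35S promoter drives hygromycin phosphotransferase with a CaMV poly(A) signal for selection of transformed plants.

The payload is a direct fusion of catalytically dead S. pyogenes Cas9 to MQ1(Q147L), a variant of the CG-specific M.SssI-type methyltransferase from Spiroplasma strain MQ-1. According to the insert name, it is expressed from a UBQ10 promoter. The annotation itself does not call that promoter, but it does show the TMV Ω translational enhancer, an N-terminal 3xFLAG tag, the Cas9 and methyltransferase coding regions, and the OCS terminator. The catalogue describes three U6-driven guide RNAs (g4, g10, g18) that direct the fusion to the FWA locus, so that CG methylation is deposited there. Only two gRNA scaffolds are annotated, and the U6 promoters are not detected.

The table also lists GB1, a Rex NLS and a NOS terminator on the opposite strand, probably remnants of an earlier cassette; the record does not explain their role. The sequenced record is 19,932 nt, whereas the catalogue gives a total size of 21,241 bp, and this discrepancy is likewise unexplained.
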