Addgene plasmid #172316: pEG302_dCAS9-MQ1(Q147L)_g4+g10+g18
Purpose: CRISPR dCas9 directly fused to a variant of bacterial DNA methyltransferase MQ1 to target CG specific methylation to the FWA locus with three guide RNAs
Depositing lab: Steven Jacobsen. Depositing organization: University of California, Los Angeles (UCLA). Publication: CRISPR-based targeting of DNA methylation in Arabidopsis thaliana by a bacterial CG-specific DNA methyltransferase. Ghoshal B, Picard CL, Vong B, Feng S, Jacobsen SE. Proc Natl Acad Sci U S A. 2021 Jun 8;118(23):e2125016118. doi: 10.1073/pnas.2125016118. PubMed 34074795.
Backbone
  Vector backbone: pEG302
  Backbone size w/o insert (bp): 15826
  Total vector size (bp): 21241
  Vector type: Plant Expression, CRISPR, Synthetic Biology
  Selectable markers: Hygromycin
Growth in bacteria
  Bacterial resistance: Kanamycin, 50 μg/mL
  Growth temperature: 37°C
  Growth strain: NEB10
  Copy number: Unknown
Gene/Insert
  Gene/Insert name: g18_U6_g10_U6_g4_U6_UBQ10_Ω_dCas9_MQ1(Q147L)_OCS (alt name: MQ1v)
  Species: Mollicutes Spiroplasma
  Insert size (bp): 13669
  Cloning method: Restriction Enzyme; 5′ cloning site HpaI (destroyed during cloning); 3′ cloning site AscI (destroyed during cloning)
  Sequencing primers: 5′ ATTTCTATCTAGATCTGGTGTT; 3′ TAAGGATCTGAGCTACACATGCTCA
Terms and licenses: Academic/Nonprofit Terms; Industry Terms: Not Available to Industry
How to cite: pEG302_dCAS9-MQ1(Q147L)_g4+g10+g18 was a gift from Steven Jacobsen (Addgene plasmid # 172316 ; http://n2t.net/addgene:172316 ; RRID:Addgene_172316)
